Addgene plasmid #188982: pMSCV-MerCreMer-hygro
Purpose: Expresses tamoxifen-inducible Cre recombinase
Depositing lab: William Kaelin. Depositing organization: Dana-Farber Cancer Institute. Publication: De novo pyrimidine synthesis is a targetable vulnerability in IDH mutant glioma. Shi DD, Savani MR, Levitt MM, Wang AC, Endress JE, Bird CE, Buehler J, Stopka SA, Regan MS, Lin YF, Puliyappadamba VT, Gao W, Khanal J, Evans L, Lee JH, Guo L, Xiao Y, Xu M, Huang B, Jennings RB, Bonal DM, Martin-Sandoval MS, Dang T, Gattie LC, Cameron AB, Lee S, Asara JM, Kornblum HI, Mak TW, Looper RE, Nguyen QD, Signoretti S, Gradl S, Sutter A, Jeffers M, Janzer A, Lehrman MA, Zacharias LG, Mathews TP, Losman JA, Richardson TE, Cahill DP, DeBerardinis RJ, Ligon KL, Xu L, Ly P, Agar NYR, Abdullah KG, Harris IS, Kaelin WG Jr, McBrayer SK. Cancer Cell. 2022 Sep 12;40(9):939-956.e16. doi: 10.1016/j.ccell.2022.07.011. Epub 2022 Aug 18. PubMed 35985343.
Backbone
  Vector backbone: MSCV
  Modifications to backbone: Hygromycin
  Vector type: Mammalian Expression, Retroviral, Cre/Lox
  Selectable markers: Hygromycin
Growth in bacteria
  Bacterial resistance: Ampicillin, 100 μg/mL
  Growth temperature: 37°C
  Growth strain: NEB Stable
  Copy number: Unknown
Gene/Insert
  Gene/Insert name: Tamoxifen-inducible Cre recombinase (alt name: MerCreMer)
  Species: M. musculus (mouse)
Terms and licenses: Academic/Nonprofit Terms; Industry Terms: Not Available to Industry
How to cite: pMSCV-MerCreMer-hygro was a gift from William Kaelin (Addgene plasmid # 188982 ; http://n2t.net/addgene:188982 ; RRID:Addgene_188982)
