[The description below was written by a language model from this plasmid's Addgene catalogue record and pLannotate feature annotations shown in this document.]
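Description:
pMSCV-MerCreMer-hygro is a gammaretroviral expression vector built on the MSCV (murine stem cell virus) backbone, catalogued as delivering a tamoxifen-inducible Cre recombinase into mammalian cells. The viral unit is bounded by 5' and 3' long terminal repeats from murine embryonic stem cell virus. It includes the MESV Ψ packaging signal and a truncated, start-codon-less gag segment that extends this signal, so the transcript can be packaged when viral proteins are supplied in trans by packaging cells. In this arrangement the 5' LTR serves as the promoter for the insert cloned downstream of gag. An internal mouse PGK promoter drives a hygromycin phosphotransferase gene, allowing selection of transduced cells. In bacteria the plasmid replicates from a high-copy ColE1/pUC-type origin and is selected with ampicillin through β-lactamase. Scattered lac, rop, bom, TcR and env fragments are backbone remnants.

The insert, MerCreMer, is described as Cre flanked by mutated mouse estrogen receptor ligand-binding domains. These domains hold the fusion inactive in the cytoplasm until tamoxifen binding permits nuclear entry and recombination at loxP sites. The feature table does not fully match this description. Between gag and the PGK promoter it annotates only a single mouse Esr1 fragment of about 950 bp, with no Cre coding sequence and no second Esr1 domain. The space between these elements also appears too small for a complete MerCreMer cassette. The sequenced record may therefore differ from the catalogue entry, and the insert should be verified. According to the catalogue entry, the construct is intended for making stable, hygromycin-selected cell populations in which floxed alleles can be recombined on demand with tamoxifen.
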