Features (pLannotate 1.2.2; 21 found; start..end, strand, type, name):
    307..1332    +  CDS            HygR: aminoglycoside phosphotransferase from E. coli; aph(4)-Ia; confers resistance to hygromycin
   1350..1628    +  CDS            yokD (fragment): YOKD_BACSU - Experimental evidence at protein level: Swiss-Prot protein existence level 1. May contribute to antibiotic resistance. From Bacillus subtilis (strain 168).
   1690..2204    +  LTR            3' LTR: 3' long terminal repeat from murine embryonic stem cell virus
   2366..2382    -  protein_bind   lac operator: The lac repressor binds to the lac operator to inhibit transcription in E. coli. This inhibition can be relieved by adding lactose or isopropyl-β-D-thiogalactopyranoside (IPTG). lac repressor encoded by lacI
   2390..2420    -  promoter       lac promoter: promoter for the E. coli lac operon
   2435..2456    -  protein_bind   CAP binding site: CAP binding activates transcription in the presence of cAMP. E. coli catabolite activator protein
   2469..2561    -  CDS            lacI (fragment): lac repressor; lacI; The lac repressor binds to the lac operator to inhibit transcription in E. coli. This inhibition can be relieved by adding lactose or isopropyl-β-D-thiogalactopyranoside (IPTG).
   2744..3332    -  rep_origin     ori: high-copy-number ColE1/pMB1/pBR322/pUC origin of replication
   3503..4363    -  CDS            AmpR: β-lactamase; bla; confers resistance to ampicillin, carbenicillin, and related antibiotics
   4364..4468    -  promoter       AmpR promoter: bla
   4563..4598    +  CDS            rop (fragment): Rop protein, which maintains plasmids at low copy number; rop
   4700..4799    +  misc_feature   bom (fragment): basis of mobility region from pBR322
   4805..4954    -  CDS            lacZα (fragment): LacZα fragment of β-galactosidase; lacZ fragment
   4954..5155    -  CDS            TcR (fragment): tetracycline efflux protein; tet; confers resistance to tetracycline
   5156..5254    +  CDS            env (fragment): murine leukemia virus gPr80 envelope polyprotein precursor; env; proteolytically cleaved into gp70SU and p15TM subunits
   5296..5812    +  LTR            5' LTR: 5' long terminal repeat from murine embryonic stem cell virus
   5876..6217    +  misc_feature   MESV Ψ: packaging signal of murine embryonic stem cell virus
   6284..6700    +  CDS            gag (truncated): truncated Moloney murine leukemia virus (MMLV) gag gene lacking the start codon
   6721..6737    -  misc_feature   MCS (fragment): pUC18/19 multiple cloning site
   6754..7710    +  CDS            Esr1 (fragment): ESR1_MOUSE - Also known as Esr, Estr, Estra, Nr3a1. Experimental evidence at protein level: Swiss-Prot protein existence level 1. Nuclear hormone receptor. The steroid hormones and their receptors are involved in the regulation of eukaryotic gene expression and affect cellular proliferation and differentiation in target tissues. Ligand-dependent nuclear transactivation involves either direct homodimer binding to a palindromic estrogen response element (ERE) sequence or association with other DNA-binding transcription factors, such as AP-1/c-Jun, c-Fos, ATF-2, Sp1 and Sp3, to mediate ERE- indep
   7775..289     +  promoter       PGK promoter (across the origin): mouse phosphoglycerate kinase 1 promoter
>Addgene plasmid #188982 | pMSCV-MerCreMer-hygro | addgene full sequence | sequence record 379334 | Addgene NGS Result
GTGCAGGACGTGACAAATGGAAGTAGCACGTCTCACTAGTCTCGTGCAGATGGACAGCACCGCTGAGCAA
TGGAAGCGGGTAGGCCTTTGGGGCAGCGGCCAATAGCAGCTTTGCTCCTTCGCTTTCTGGGCTCAGAGGC
TGGGAAGGGGTGGGTCCGGGGGCGGGCTCAGGGGCGGGCTCAGGGGCGGGGCGGGCGCCCGAAGGTCCTC
CGGAGGCCCGGCATTCTGCACGCTTCAAAAGCGCACGTCTGCCGCGCTGTTCTCCTCTTCCTCATCTCCG
GGCCTTTCGACCTGCATCCCGCCACCATGAAAAAGCCTGAACTCACCGCGACGTCTGTCGAGAAGTTTCT
GATCGAAAAGTTCGACAGCGTCTCCGACCTGATGCAGCTCTCGGAGGGCGAAGAATCTCGTGCTTTCAGC
TTCGATGTAGGAGGGCGTGGATATGTCCTGCGGGTAAATAGCTGCGCCGATGGTTTCTACAAAGATCGTT
ATGTTTATCGGCACTTTGCATCGGCCGCGCTCCCGATTCCGGAAGTGCTTGACATTGGGGAATTCAGCGA
GAGCCTGACCTATTGCATCTCCCGCCGTGCACAGGGTGTCACGTTGCAAGACCTGCCTGAAACCGAACTG
CCCGCTGTTCTGCAGCCGGTCGCGGAGGCCATGGATGCGATCGCTGCGGCCGATCTTAGCCAGACGAGCG
GGTTCGGCCCATTCGGACCGCAAGGAATCGGTCAATACACTACATGGCGTGATTTCATATGCGCGATTGC
TGATCCCCATGTGTATCACTGGCAAACTGTGATGGACGACACCGTCAGTGCGTCCGTCGCGCAGGCTCTC
GATGAGCTGATGCTTTGGGCCGAGGACTGCCCCGAAGTCCGGCACCTCGTGCACGCGGATTTCGGCTCCA
ACAATGTCCTGACGGACAATGGCCGCATAACAGCGGTCATTGACTGGAGCGAGGCGATGTTCGGGGATTC
CCAATACGAGGTCGCCAACATCTTCTTCTGGAGGCCGTGGTTGGCTTGTATGGAGCAGCAGACGCGCTAC
TTCGAGCGGAGGCATCCGGAGCTTGCAGGATCGCCGCGGCTCCGGGCGTATATGCTCCGCATTGGTCTTG
ACCAACTCTATCAGAGCTTGGTTGACGGCAATTTCGATGATGCAGCTTGGGCGCAGGGTCGATGCGACGC
AATCGTCCGATCCGGAGCCGGGACTGTCGGGCGTACACAAATCGCCCGCAGAAGCGCGGCCGTCTGGACC
GATGGCTGTGTAGAAGTACTCGCCGATAGTGGAAACCGACGCCCCAGCACTCGTCCGAGGGCAAAGGAAT
AGAGTAGATGCCGACCGAACAAGAGCTGATTTCGAGAACGCCTCAGCCAGCAACTCGCGCGAGCCTAGCA
AGGCAAATGCGAGAGAACGGCCTTACGCTTGGTGGCACAGTTCTCGTCCACAGTTCGCTAAGCTCGCTCG
GCTGGGTCGCGGGAGGGCCGGTCGCAGTGATTCAGGCCCTTCTGGATTGTGTTGGTCCCCAGGGCACGAT
TGTCATGCCCACGCACTCGGGTGATCTGACTGATCCCGCAGATTGGAGATCGCCGCCCGTGCCTGCCGAT
TGGGTGCAGATCCGTCGACCTGCAGCCAAGCTTATCGATAAAATAAAAGATTTTATTTAGTCTCCAGAAA
AAGGGGGGAATGAAAGACCCCACCTGTAGGTTTGGCAAGCTAGCTTAAGTAACGCCATTTTGCAAGGCAT
GGAAAATACATAACTGAGAATAGAGAAGTTCAGATCAAGGTTAGGAACAGAGAGACAGCAGAATATGGGC
CAAACAGGATATCTGTGGTAAGCAGTTCCTGCCCCGGCTCAGGGCCAAGAACAGATGGTCCCCAGATGCG
GTCCCGCCCTCAGCAGTTTCTAGAGAACCATCAGATGTTTCCAGGGTGCCCCAAGGACCTGAAATGACCC
TGTGCCTTATTTGAACTAACCAATCAGTTCGCTTCTCGCTTCTGTTCGCGCGCTTCTGCTCCCCGAGCTC
AATAAAAGAGCCCACAACCCCTCACTCGGCGCGCCAGTCCTCCGATAGACTGCGTCGCCCGGGTACCCGT
GTATCCAATAAACCCTCTTGCAGTTGCATCCGACTTGTGGTCTCGCTGTTCCTTGGGAGGGTCTCCTCTG
AGTGATTGACTACCCGTCAGCGGGGGTCTTTCATGGGTAACAGTTTCTTGAAGTTGGAGAACAACATTCT
GAGGGTAGGAGTCGAATATTAAGTAATCCTGACTCAATTAGCCACTGTTTTGAATCCACATACTCCAATA
CTCCTGAAATAGTTCATTATGGACAGCGCAGAAAGAGCTGGGGAGAATTGTGAAATTGTTATCCGCTCAC
AATTCCACACAACATACGAGCCGGAAGCATAAAGTGTAAAGCCTGGGGTGCCTAATGAGTGAGCTAACTC
ACATTAATTGCGTTGCGCTCACTGCCCGCTTTCCAGTCGGGAAACCTGTCGTGCCAGCTGCATTAATGAA
TCGGCCAACGCGCGGGGAGAGGCGGTTTGCGTATTGGGCGCTCTTCCGCTTCCTCGCTCACTGACTCGCT
GCGCTCGGTCGTTCGGCTGCGGCGAGCGGTATCAGCTCACTCAAAGGCGGTAATACGGTTATCCACAGAA
TCAGGGGATAACGCAGGAAAGAACATGTGAGCAAAAGGCCAGCAAAAGGCCAGGAACCGTAAAAAGGCCG
CGTTGCTGGCGTTTTTCCATAGGCTCCGCCCCCCTGACGAGCATCACAAAAATCGACGCTCAAGTCAGAG
GTGGCGAAACCCGACAGGACTATAAAGATACCAGGCGTTTCCCCCTGGAAGCTCCCTCGTGCGCTCTCCT
GTTCCGACCCTGCCGCTTACCGGATACCTGTCCGCCTTTCTCCCTTCGGGAAGCGTGGCGCTTTCTCATA
GCTCACGCTGTAGGTATCTCAGTTCGGTGTAGGTCGTTCGCTCCAAGCTGGGCTGTGTGCACGAACCCCC
CGTTCAGCCCGACCGCTGCGCCTTATCCGGTAACTATCGTCTTGAGTCCAACCCGGTAAGACACGACTTA
TCGCCACTGGCAGCAGCCACTGGTAACAGGATTAGCAGAGCGAGGTATGTAGGCGGTGCTACAGAGTTCT
TGAAGTGGTGGCCTAACTACGGCTACACTAGAAGAACAGTATTTGGTATCTGCGCTCTGCTGAAGCCAGT
TACCTTCGGAAAAAGAGTTGGTAGCTCTTGATCCGGCAAACAAACCACCGCTGGTAGCGGTGGTTTTTTT
GTTTGCAAGCAGCAGATTACGCGCAGAAAAAAAGGATCTCAAGAAGATCCTTTGATCTTTTCTACGGGGT
CTGACGCTCAGTGGAACGAAAACTCACGTTAAGGGATTTTGGTCATGAGATTATCAAAAAGGATCTTCAC
CTAGATCCTTTTAAATTAAAAATGAAGTTTTAAATCAATCTAAAGTATATATGAGTAAACTTGGTCTGAC
AGTTACCAATGCTTAATCAGTGAGGCACCTATCTCAGCGATCTGTCTATTTCGTTCATCCATAGTTGCCT
GACTCCCCGTCGTGTAGATAACTACGATACGGGAGGGCTTACCATCTGGCCCCAGTGCTGCAATGATACC
GCGAGACCCACGCTCACCGGCTCCAGATTTATCAGCAATAAACCAGCCAGCCGGAAGGGCCGAGCGCAGA
AGTGGTCCTGCAACTTTATCCGCCTCCATCCAGTCTATTAATTGTTGCCGGGAAGCTAGAGTAAGTAGTT
CGCCAGTTAATAGTTTGCGCAACGTTGTTGCCATTGCTACAGGCATCGTGGTGTCACGCTCGTCGTTTGG
TATGGCTTCATTCAGCTCCGGTTCCCAACGATCAAGGCGAGTTACATGATCCCCCATGTTGTGCAAAAAA
GCGGTTAGCTCCTTCGGTCCTCCGATCGTTGTCAGAAGTAAGTTGGCCGCAGTGTTATCACTCATGGTTA
TGGCAGCACTGCATAATTCTCTTACTGTCATGCCATCCGTAAGATGCTTTTCTGTGACTGGTGAGTACTC
AACCAAGTCATTCTGAGAATAGTGTATGCGGCGACCGAGTTGCTCTTGCCCGGCGTCAATACGGGATAAT
ACCGCGCCACATAGCAGAACTTTAAAAGTGCTCATCATTGGAAAACGTTCTTCGGGGCGAAAACTCTCAA
GGATCTTACCGCTGTTGAGATCCAGTTCGATGTAACCCACTCGTGCACCCAACTGATCTTCAGCATCTTT
TACTTTCACCAGCGTTTCTGGGTGAGCAAAAACAGGAAGGCAAAATGCCGCAAAAAAGGGAATAAGGGCG
ACACGGAAATGTTGAATACTCATACTCTTCCTTTTTCAATATTATTGAAGCATTTATCAGGGTTATTGTC
TCATGAGCGGATACATATTTGAATGTATTTAGAAAAATAAACAAATAGGGGTTCCGCGCACATTTCCCCG
AAAAGTGCCACCTGACGTCTAAGAAACCATTATTATCATGACATTAACCTATAAAAATAGGCGTATCACG
AGGCCCTTTCGTCTCGCGCGTTTCGGTGATGACGGTGAAAACCTCTGACACATGCAGCTCCCGGAGACGG
TCACAGCTTGTCTGTAAGCGGATGCCGGGAGCAGACAAGCCCGTCAGGGCGCGTCAGCGGGTGTTGGCGG
GTGTCGGGGCTGGCTTAACTATGCGGCATCAGAGCAGATTGTACTGAGAGTGCACCATATGCGGTGTGAA
ATACCGCACAGATGCGTAAGGAGAAAATACCGCATCAGGCGCCATTCGCCATTCAGGCTGCGCAACTGTT
GGGAAGGGCGATCGGTGCGGGCCTCTTCGCTATTACGCCAGCTGGCGAAAGGGGGATGTGCTGCAAGGCG
ATTAAGTTGGGTAACGCCAGGGTTTTCCCAGTCACGACGTTGTAAAACGACGGCGCAAGGAATGGTGCAT
GCAAGGAGATGGCGCCCAACAGTCCCCCGGCCACGGGGCCTGCCACCATACCCACGCCGAAACAAGCGCT
CATGAGCCCGAAGTGGCGAGCCCGATCTTCCCCATCGGTGATGTCGGCGATATAGGCGCCAGCAACCGCA
CCTGTGGCGCCGGTGATGCCGGCCACGATGCGTCCGGCGTAGAGGCGATTAGTCCAATTTGTTAAAGACA
GGATATCAGTGGTCCAGGCTCTAGTTTTGACTCAACAATATCACCAGCTGAAGCCTATAGAGTACGAGCC
ATAGATAAAATAAAAGATTTTATTTAGTCTCCAGAAAAAGGGGGGAATGAAAGACCCCACCTGTAGGTTT
GGCAAGCTAGCTTAAGTAACGCCATTTTGCAAGGCATGGAAAATACATAACTGAGAATAGAGAAGTTCAG
ATCAAGGTTAGGAACAGAGAGACAGCAGAATATGGGCCAAACAGGATATCTGTGGTAAGCAGTTCCTGCC
CCGGCTCAGGGCCAAGAACAGATGGTCCCCAGATGCGGTCCCGCCCTCAGCAGTTTCTAGAGAACCATCA
GATGTTTCCAGGGTGCCCCAAGGACCTGAAATGACCCTGTGCCTTATTTGAACTAACCAATCAGTTCGCT
TCTCGCTTCTGTTCGCGCGCTTCTGCTCCCCGAGCTCAATAAAAGAGCCCACAACCCCTCACTCGGCGCG
CCAGTCCTCCGATAGACTGCGTCGCCCGGGTACCCGTATTCCCAATAAAGCCTCTTGCTGTTTGCATCCG
AATCGTGGACTCGCTGATCCTTGGGAGGGTCTCCTCAGATTGATTGACTGCCCACCTCGGGGGTCTTTCA
TTTGGAGGTTCCACCGAGATTTGGAGACCCCTGCCCAGGGACCACCGACCCCCCCGCCGGGAGGTAAGCT
GGCCAGCGGTCGTTTCGTGTCTGTCTCTGTCTTTGTGCGTGTTTGTGCCGGCATCTAATGTTTGCGCCTG
CGTCTGTACTAGTTAGCTAACTAGCTCTGTATCTGGCGGACCCGTGGTGGAACTGACGAGTTCTGAACAC
CCGGCCGCAACCCTGGGAGACGTCCCAGGGACTTTGGGGGCCGTTTTTGTGGCCCGACCTGAGGAAGGGA
GTCGATGTGGAATCCGACCCCGTCAGGATATGTGGTTCTGGTAGGAGACGAGAACCTAAAACAGTTCCCG
CCTCCGTCTGAATTTTTGCTTTCGGTTTGGAACCGAAGCCGCGCGTCTTGTCTGCTGCAGCGCTGCAGCA
TCGTTCTGTGTTGTCTCTGTCTGACTGTGTTTCTGTATTTGTCTGAAAATTAGGGCCAGACTGTTACCAC
TCCCTTAAGTTTGACCTTAGGTCACTGGAAAGATGTCGAGCGGATCGCTCACAACCAGTCGGTAGATGTC
AAGAAGAGACGTTGGGTTACCTTCTGCTCTGCAGAATGGCCAACCTTTAACGTCGGATGGCCGCGAGACG
GCACCTTTAACCGAGACCTCATCACCCAGGTTAAGATCAAGGTCTTTTCACCTGGCCCGCATGGACACCC
AGACCAGGTCCCCTACATCGTGACCTGGGAAGCCTTGGCTTTTGACCCCCCTCCCTGGGTCAAGCCCTTT
GTACACCCTAAGCCTCCGCCTCCTCTTCCTCCATCCGCCCCGTCTCTCCCCCTTGAACCTCCTCGTTCGA
CCCCGCCTCGATCCTCCCTTTATCCAGCCCTCACTCCTTCTCTAGGCGCCGGAATTAGATCTGCGGCCGC
AAGCTTGCATGCCTGCACACCATGGGAGATCCACGAAATGAAATGGGTGCTTCAGGAGACATGAGGGCTG
CCAACCTTTGGCCAAGCCCTCTTGTGATTAAGCACACTAAGAAGAATAGCCCTGCCTTGTCCTTGACAGC
TGACCAGATGGTCAGTGCCTTGTTGGATGCTGAACCGCCCATGATCTATTCTGAATATGATCCTTCTAGA
CCCTTCAGTGAAGCCTCAATGATGGGCTTATTGACCAACCTAGCAGATAGGGAGCTGGTTCATATGATCA
ACTGGGCAAAGAGAGTGCCAGGCTTTGGGGACTTGAATCTCCATGATCAGGTCCACCTTCTCGAGTGTGC
CTGGCTGGAGATTCTGATGATTGGTCTCGTCTGGCGCTCCATGGAACACCCGGGGAAGCTCCTGTTTGCT
CCTAACTTGCTCCTGGACAGGAATCAAGGTAAATGTGTGGAAGGCATGGTGGAGATCTTTGACATGTTGC
TTGCTACGTCAAGTCGGTTCCGCATGATGAACCTGCAGGGTGAAGAGTTTGTGTGCCTCAAATCCATCAT
TTTGCTTAATTCCGGAGTGTACACGTTTCTGTCCAGCACCTTGAAGTCTCTGGAAGAGAAGGACCACATC
CACCGTGTCCTGGACAAGATCACAGACACTTTGATCCACCTGATGGCCAAAGCTGGCCTGACTCTGCAGC
AGCAGCATCGCCGCCTAGCTCAGCTCCTTCTCATTCTTTCCCATATCCGGCATATGAGTAACAAACGCAT
GGAGCATCTCTACAACATGAAATGCAAAAACGTGGTACCCCTCTATGACCTGCTCCTGGAGATGTTGGAT
GCCCACCGCCTTCATGCCCCAGCCAGTCGCATGGGAGTGCCCCCAGAGGAGCCCAGCCAGACCCAGCTGG
CCACCACCAGCTCCACTTCAGCACATTCCTTACAAACCTACTACATACCCCCGGAAGCAGAGGGCTTCCC
CAACACGATCTGAGAGCTCCTACTAGTGAATTAAACTTAATTAAGGCCGGCCCTCGAGGTTAACGAATTC
TACCGGGTAGGGGAGGCGCTTTTCCCAAGGCAGTCTGGAGCATGCGCTTTAGCAGCCCCGCTGGGCACTT
GGCGCTACACAAGTGGCCTCTGGCCTCGCACACATTCCACATCCACCGGTAGGCGCCAACCGGCTCCGTT
CTTTGGTGGCCCCTTCGCGCCACCTTCTACTCCTCCCCTAGTCAGGAAGTTCCCCCCCGCCCCGCAGCTC
GCGTC
